>Addgene plasmid #25773 | pfast NPC1(NTD) | addgene partial sequence | sequence record 32042 | 25773 with polyhedrin-fwd
ACGTTTTGTATAAAAAAACCTATAAATATTCCGGATTATTCATACCGTCCCACCATCGGGCGCGGATCTC
GGTCCGAAACCATGAAATTCTTAGTCAACGTTGCCCTTGTTTTTATGGTCGTATACATTTCTTACATCTA
TGCGGATTCGTACTACCATCACCATCACCATCACGATTACGATATCCCAACGACCGAAAACCTGTATTTT
CAGGGCGCCCAGTCCTGTGTTTGGTATGGAGAGTGTGGAATTGCATATGGGGACAAGAGGTACAATTGCG
AATATTCTGGCCCACCAAAACCATTGCCAAAGGATGGATATGACTTAGTGCAGGAACTCTGTCCAGGATT
CTTCTTTGGCAATGTCAGTCTCTGTTGTGATGTTCGGCAGCTTCAGACACTAAAAGACAACCTGCAGCTG
CCTCTACAGTTTCTGTCCAGATGTCCATCCTGTTTTTATAACCTACTGAACCTGTTTTGTGAGCTGACAT
GTAGCCCTCGACAGAGTCAGTTTTTGAATGTTACAGCTACTGAAGATTATGTTGATCCTGTTACAAACCA
GACGAAAACAAATGTGAAAGAGTTACAATACTACGTCGGACAGAGTTTTGCCAATGCAATGTACAATGCC
TGCCGGGATGTGGAGGCCCCCTCAAGTAATGACAAGGCCCTGGGACTCCTGTGTGGGAAGGACGCTGACG
CCTGTAATGCCACCAACTGGATTGAATACATGTTCAATAAGGACAATGGACAGGCACCTTTTACCATCAC
TCCTGTGTTTTCAGATTTTCCAGTCCATGGGATGGAGCCCATGAACAATGCCACCAAAGGCTGTGACGAG
TCTGTGGATGAGGTCACAGCACCATGTAGCTGCCAAGACTGCTCTATTGTCTGTGG
