[The description below was written by a language model from this plasmid's Addgene catalogue record.]
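Description:
pfast NPC1(NTD) is an insect-cell expression construct built on the commercial pFASTBAC backbone (about 5 kb without insert). Vectors of this family serve as donor plasmids for generating recombinant baculovirus. The plasmid is propagated in E. coli under ampicillin selection; its copy number is not recorded. No feature table accompanies the record, so the origin of replication, transposition elements and any additional markers are not documented here. The listed sequencing primers (polyhedrin forward and SV40 polyA reverse) imply that the insert sits between a polyhedrin promoter and an SV40 polyadenylation signal, the standard arrangement for strong late-stage expression in baculovirus-infected insect cells, although the promoter is not named explicitly in the record.

The payload is a 687 bp fragment of human NPC1 encoding only residues 23–252, the N-terminal domain of the Niemann-Pick C1 protein. It was cloned by restriction digestion between SfoI and EcoRI sites, both of which are retained. The backbone supplies an N-terminal His tag for metal-affinity purification, and a TEV protease cleavage site lies downstream of the tag so that it can be removed from the purified protein. The associated publication reports the structure of the NPC1 N-terminal domain and its subdomains for cholesterol binding and transfer. This is consistent with use of the construct to produce recombinant NPC1(NTD) for structural and biochemical studies of sterol binding.
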