Addgene plasmid #25773: pfast NPC1(NTD)
Depositing lab: Johann Deisenhofer. Depositing organization: University of Texas Southwestern Medical Center. Publication: Structure of N-terminal domain of NPC1 reveals distinct subdomains for binding and transfer of cholesterol. Kwon HJ, Abi-Mosleh L, Wang ML, Deisenhofer J, Goldstein JL, Brown MS, Infante RE. Cell. 2009 Jun 26. 137(7):1213-24. 10.1016/j.cell.2009.03.049 PubMed 19563754.
Backbone
  Vector backbone: pFASTBAC
  Backbone manufacturer: invitrogen
  Backbone size w/o insert (bp): 5000
  Vector type: Insect Expression
Growth in bacteria
  Bacterial resistance: Ampicillin, 100 μg/mL
  Growth temperature: 37°C
  Growth strain: DH5alpha
  Copy number: Unknown
Gene/Insert
  Gene/Insert name: npc1
  Species: H. sapiens (human)
  Insert size (bp): 687
  Mutation: aa 23-252 only
  Entrez Gene: NPC1 (a.k.a. NPC, POGZ, SLC65A1)
  Tag / fusion protein: His (N terminal on backbone)
  Cloning method: Restriction Enzyme; 5′ cloning site SFO1 (not destroyed); 3′ cloning site ECOR1 (not destroyed)
  Sequencing primers: 5′ Polyhedrin forward; 3′ SV40pA-R
Terms and licenses: Academic/Nonprofit Terms; Industry Terms: Not Available to Industry
Depositor comments: There is a TEV cleavage site downstream of His tag.
How to cite: pfast NPC1(NTD) was a gift from Johann Deisenhofer (Addgene plasmid # 25773 ; http://n2t.net/addgene:25773 ; RRID:Addgene_25773)
